>Addgene plasmid #22390 | SRS-MTBD(22/19), ux, dimer, no myc | depositor full sequence | sequence record 10297 | Author sequence
TGGCGAATGGG
[124 nt withheld, positions 12-135]
C
[91 nt withheld, positions 137-227]
A
[49 nt withheld, positions 229-277]
CCTTTGACGTTGGAGTCCACGTTCTTT
[37 nt withheld, positions 305-341]
ACCCTATCTCGGTCTATTCTTTTGATTTATAAGGGATTTTGCCGATTTCGGCCTATTGGTTAAAAAATGA
GCTGATTTAACAAAAATTTAACGCGAATTTTAACAAAATATTAACGTTTACAATTTCAGGTGGCACTTTT
CGGGGAAATGTGCGCGGAACCCCTATTTGTTTATTTTTCTAAATACATTCAAATATGTATCCGCTCATGA
ATTAATTCTTAGAAAAACTCATCGAGCATCAAATGAAACTGCAATTTATTCATATCAGGATTATCAATAC
CATATTTTTGAAAAAGCCGTTTCTGTAATGAAGGAGAAAACTCACCGAGGCAGTTCCATAGGATGGCAAG
ATCCTGGTATCGGTCTGCGATTCCGACTCGTCCAACATCAATACAACCTATTAATTTCCCCTCGTCAAAA
ATAAGGTTATCAAGTGAGAAATCACCATGAGTGACGACTGAATCCGGTGAGAATGGCAAAAGTTTATGCA
TTTCTTTCCAGACTTGTTCAACAGGCCAGCCATTACGCTCGTCATCAAAATCACTCGCATCAACCAAACC
GTTATTCATTCGTGATTGCGCCTGAGCGAGACGAAATACGCGATCGCTGTTAAAAGGACAATTACAAACA
GGAATCGAATGCAACCGGCGCAGGAACACTGCCAGCGCATCAACAATATTTTCACCTGAATCAGGATATT
CTTCTAATACCTGGAATGCTGTTTTCCCGGGGATCGCAGTGGTGAGTAACCATGCATCATCAGGAGTACG
GATAAAATGCTTGATGGTCGGAAGAGGCATAAATTCCGTCAGCCAGTTTAGTCTGACCATCTCATCTGTA
ACATCATTGGCAACGCTACCTTTGCCATGTTTCAGAAACAACTCTGGCGCATCGGGCTTCCCATACAATC
GATAGATTGTCGCACCTGATTGCCCGACATTATCGCGAGCCCATTTATACCCATATAAATCAGCATCCAT
GTTGGAATTTAATCGCGGCCTAGAGCAAGACGTTTCCCGTTGAATATGGCTCATAACACCCCTTGTATTA
CTGTTTATGTAAGCAGACAGTTTTATTGTTCATGACCAAAATCCCTTAACGTGAGTTTTCGTTCCACTGA
GCGTCAGACCCCGTAGAAAAGATCAAAGGATCTTCTTGAGATCCTTTTTTTCTGCGCGTAATCTGCTGCT
TGCAAACAAAAAAACCACCGCTACCAGCGGTGGTTTGTTTGCCGGATCAAGAGCTACCAACTCTTTTTCC
GAAGGTAACTGGCTTCAGCAGAGCGCAGATACCAAATACTGTCCTTCTAGTGTAGCCGTAGTTAGGCCAC
CACTTCAAGAACTCTGTAGCACCGCCTACATACCTCGCTCTGCTAATCCTGTTACCAGTGGCTGCTGCCA
GTGGCGATAAGTCGTGTCTTACCGGGTTGGACTCAAGACGATAGTTACCGGATAAGGCGCAGCGGTCGGG
CTGAACGGGGGGTTCGTGCACACAGCCCAGCTTGGAGCGAACGACCTACACCGAACTGAGATACCTACAG
CGTGAGCTATGAGAAAGCGCCACGCTTCCCGAAGGGAGAAAGGCGGACAGGTATCCGGTAAGCGGCAGGG
TCGGAACAGGAGAGCGCACGAGGGAGCTTCCAGGGGGAAACGCCTGGTATCTTTATAGTCCTGTCGGGTT
TCGCCACCTCTGACTTGAGCGTCGATTTTTGTGATGCTCGTCAGGGGGGCGGAGCCTATGGAAAAACGCC
AGCAACGCGGCCTTTTTACGGTTCCTGGCCTTTTGCTGGCCTTTTGCTCACATGTTCTTTCCTGCGTTAT
CCCCTGATTCTGTGGATAACCGTATTACCGCCTTTGAGTGAGCTGATACCGCTCGCCGCAGCCGAACGAC
CGAGCGCAGCGAGTCAGTGAGCGAGGAAGCGGAAGAGCGCCTGATGCGGTATTTTCTCCTTACGCATCTG
TGCGGTATTTCACACCGCATATATGGTGCACTCTCAGTACAATCTGCTCTGATGCCGCATAGTTAAGCCA
GTATACACTCCGCTATCGCTACGTGACTGGGTCATGGCTGCGCCCCGACACCCGCCAACACCCGCTGACG
CGCCCTGACGGGCTTGTCTGCTCCCGGCATCCGCTTACAGACAAGCTGTGACCGTCTCCGGGAGCTGCAT
GTGTCAGAGGTTTTCACCGTCATCACCGAAACGCGCGAGGCAGCTGCGGTAAAGCTCATCAGCGTGGTCG
TGAAGCGATTCACAGATGTCTGCCTGTTCATCCGCGTCCAGCTCGTTGAGTTTCTCCAGAAGCGTTAATG
TCTGGCTTCTGATAAAGCGGGCCATGTTAAGGGCGGTTTTTTCCTGTTTGGTCACTGATGCCTCCGTGTA
AGGGGGATTTCTGTTCATGGGGGTAATGATACCGATGAAACGAGAGAGGATGCTCACGATACGGGTTACT
GATGATGAACATGCCCGGTTACTGGAACGTTGTGAGGGTAAACAACTGGCGGTATGGATGCGGCGGGACC
AGAGAAAAATCACTCAGGGTCAATGCCAGCGCTTCGTTAATACAGATGTAGGTGTTCCACAGGGTAGCCA
GCAGCATCCTGCGATGCAGATCCGGAACATAATGGTGCAGGGCGCTGACTTCCGCGTTTCCAGACTTTAC
GAAACACGGAAACCGAAGACCATTCATGTTGTTGCTCAGGTCGCAGACGTTTTGCAGCAGCAGTCGCTTC
ACGTTCGCTCGCGTATCGGTGATTCATTCTGCTAACCAGTAAGGCAACCCCGCCAGCCTAGCCGGGTCCT
CAACGACAGGAGCACGATCATGCTAGTCATGCCCCGCGCCCACCGGAAGGAGCTGACTGGGTTGAAGGCT
CTCAAGGGCATCGGTCGAGATCCCGGTGCCTAATGAGTGAGCTAACTTACATTAATTGCGTTGCGCTCAC
TGCCCGCTTTCCAGTCGGGAAACCTGTCGTGCCAGCTGCATTAATGAATCGGCCAACGCGCGGGGAGAGG
CGGTTTGCGTATTGGGCGCCAGGGTGGTTTTTCTTTTCACCAGTGAGACGGGCAACAGCTGATTGCCCTT
CACCGCCTGGCCCTGAGAGAGTTGCAGCAAGCGGTCCACGCTGGTTTGCCCCAGCAGGCGAAAATCCTGT
TTGATGGTGGTTAACGGCGGGATATAACATGAGCTGTCTTCGGTATCGTCGTATCCCACTACCGAGATGT
CCGCACCAACGCGCAGCCCGGACTCGGTAATGGCGCGCATTGCGCCCAGCGCCATCTGATCGTTGGCAAC
CAGCATCGCAGTGGGAACGATGCCCTCATTCAGCATTTGCATGGTTTGTTGAAAACCGGACATGGCACTC
CAGTCGCCTTCCCGTTCCGCTATCGGCTGAATTTGATTGCGAGTGAGATATTTATGCCAGCCAGCCAGAC
GCAGACGCGCCGAGACAGAACTTAATGGGCCCGCTAACAGCGCGATTTGCTGGTGACCCAATGCGACCAG
ATGCTCCACGCCCAGTCGCGTACCGTCTTCATGGGAGAAAATAATACTGTTGATGGGTGTCTGGTCAGAG
ACATCAAGAAATAACGCCGGAACATTAGTGCAGGCAGCTTCCACAGCAATGGCATCCTGGTCATCCAGCG
GATAGTTAATGATCAGCCCACTGACGCGTTGCGCGAGAAGATTGTGCACCGCCGCTTTACAGGCTTCGAC
GCCGCTTCGTTCTACCATCGACACCACCACGCTGGCACCCAGTTGATCGGCGCGAGATTTAATCGCCGCG
ACAATTTGCGACGGCGCGTGCAGGGCCAGACTGGAGGTGGCAACGCCAATCAGCAACGACTGTTTGCCCG
CCAGTTGTTGTGCCACGCGGTTGGGAATGTAATTCAGCTCCGCCATCGCCGCTTCCACTTTTTCCCGCGT
TTTCGCAGAAACGTGGCTGGCCTGGTTCACCACGCGGGAAACGGTCTGATAAGAGACACCGGCATACTCT
GCGACATCGTATAACGTTACTGGTTTCACATTCACCACCCTGAATTGACTCTCTTCCGGGCGCTATCATG
CCATACCGCGAAAGGTTTTGCGCCATTCGATGGTGTCCGGGATCTCGACGCTCTCCCTTATGCGACTCCT
GCATTAGGAAGCAGCCCAGTAGTAGGTTGAGGCCGTTGAGCACCGCCGCCGCAAGGAATGGTGCATGCAA
GGAGATGGCGCCCAACAGTCCCCCGGCCACGGGGCCTGCCACCATACCCACGCCGAAACAAGCGCTCATG
AGCCCGAAGTGGCGAGCCCGATCTTCCCCATCGGTGATGTCGGCGATATAGGCGCCAGCAACCGCACCTG
TGGCGCCGGTGATGCCGGCCACGATGCGTCCGGCGTAGAGGATCGAGATCGATCTCGATCCCGCGAAATT
AATACGACTCACTATAGGGGAATTGTGAGCGGATAACAATTCCCCTCTAGAAATAATTTTGTTTAACTTT
AAGAAGGAGATATACATATGGTGGATCTGAAACGTTTGCGTCAGGAACCTGAAGTGTTCCATCGTGCGAT
TCGTGAGAAGGGTGTAGCACTGGACCTTGAAGCACTGTTAGCTGTCGACAAACAGCAGGAAGTGATCGCA
GACAAGCAGATGAGTGTCAAGGAGGACCTGGATAAAGTGGAGCCTGCTGTCATCGAGGCCCAGAACGCTG
TGAAGTCCATCAAGAAGCAGCACCTGGTGGAGGTGAGGTCCATGGCCAACCCTCCTGCAGCTGTGAAGCT
GGCTCTGGAGTCCATCGCGCTGCTGCTTGGTGAGAGCACCACGGACTGGAAGCAGATCCGCTCCATCATC
ATGAGAGAGAACTTCATCCCCACCATCGTCAACTTCTCGGCTGAGGAGATCAGTGATGCCATACGAGAGA
AGATGAAGAAAAACTACATGTCCAACCCCAGTTACAACTATGAGATCGTCAACCGGGCTTCCCTGGCTGC
GGGTCCTATGGTGAAGTGGGCGATTGCACAGCTCAATTATGCAGACATGTTAAAGCGAGTGGAGCCCCTG
AGGAATGAGCTGCAGAAGCTGGAAGATGACGCCAAGGACAACCAGCAGAAGCTTGAGGCACTTCTCCTGC
AAGTTCCTCTTCCACCTTGGCCTGGAGCACCAGTTGGAGGTGAAGAAGCTAATCGTGAAATCAAACGTGT
TGGCGGTCCACCTGAATTCTCATTCCCACCTCTAGACCATGTCGCTCTGATGGAGAAAAATGGCTGGTGG
GAACCACGTATTTCTCAGGTTAGTGGAAGCCGTTCTTACGCACTGAAAGGCGACCTGGCACTGTACGAAT
TAGCACTGTTACGTTTCGCTATGGACTTCATGGCTCGTCGTGGCTTTTTGCCGATGACCTTGCCGAGCTA
CGCACGTGAAAAGGCATTTCTCGGTACTGGTCACTTTCCAGCATATCGTGATCAAGTCTGGGCTATTGCC
GAAACGGATCTCTACCTGACTGGAACCGCGGAAGTGGTTCTTAATGCTTTGCATAGTGGCGAGATCCTTC
CGTATGAAGCACTGCCTCTGCGTTATGCAGGCTATGCACCGGCGTTTCGTAGTGAAGCAGGTTCTTTTGG
CAAGGACGTCCGTGGTTTAATGCGTGTGCATCAGTTCCATAAGGTCGAACAGTACGTGCTGACTGAAGCG
AGCCTTGAAGCATCAGATCGTGCGTTTCAAGAACTCCTGGAGAATGCGGAAGAGATCTTACGTCTGCTGG
AACTTCCGTATCGTCTCGTCGAAGTGGCAACAGGAGATATGGGTCCAGGTAAGTGGCGTCAAGTGGATAT
CGAGGTGTATCTGCCTTCTGAAGGGCGTTATCGTGAAACGCATTCCTGTTCTGCACTGTTGGACTGGCAA
GCACGACGTGCTAATCTGCGGTACCGTGATCCAGAGGGTCGAGTTCGGTATGCCTACACCCTGAACAACA
CCGCATTAGCAACTCCCCGTATTCTGGCTATGTTACTGGAGAACCACCAACTGCAAGATGGTCGTGTTCG
TGTTCCTCAGGCTCTGATTCCGTACATGGGCAAAGAAGTTCTGGAGCCAGGTGCTCACCACCACCACCAC
CACTAATTGATTAATACCTAGGCTGCTAAACAAAGCCCGAAAGGAAGCTGAGTTGGCTGCTGCCACCGCT
GAGCAATAACTAGCATAACCCCTTGGGGCCTCTAAACGGGTCTTGAGGGGTTTTTTGCTGAAAGGAGGAA
CTATATCCGGAT
Features (pLannotate 1.2.2; 19 found; start..end, strand, type, name):
     12..467     +  rep_origin     f1 ori (sequence partly withheld): f1 bacteriophage origin of replication; arrow indicates direction of (+) strand synthesis
    494..551     +  promoter       AmpR promoter (fragment): bla
    560..1375    -  CDS            KanR: aminoglycoside phosphotransferase; aph(3')-Ia; confers resistance to kanamycin in bacteria or G418 (Geneticin®) in eukaryotes
   1497..2085    +  rep_origin     ori: high-copy-number ColE1/pMB1/pBR322/pUC origin of replication
   2271..2413    -  misc_feature   bom: basis of mobility region from pBR322
   2515..2706    -  CDS            rop: Rop protein, which maintains plasmids at low copy number; rop
   2723..3103    +  CDS            YPB1_ECOLX: Protein predicted: Swiss-Prot protein existence level 4. From Escherichia coli.
   3165..3229    -  CDS            TcR (fragment): tetracycline efflux protein; tet; confers resistance to tetracycline
   3244..3265    -  protein_bind   CAP binding site: CAP binding activates transcription in the presence of cAMP. E. coli catabolite activator protein
   3278..4360    -  CDS            lacI: lac repressor; lacI; The lac repressor binds to the lac operator to inhibit transcription in E. coli. This inhibition can be relieved by adding lactose or isopropyl-β-D-thiogalactopyranoside (IPTG).
   4361..4438    -  promoter       lacI promoter: lacI
   4446..4725    -  CDS            TcR (fragment): tetracycline efflux protein; tet; confers resistance to tetracycline
   4751..4769    +  promoter       T7 promoter: promoter for bacteriophage T7 RNA polymerase
   4770..4794    +  protein_bind   lac operator: The lac repressor binds to the lac operator to inhibit transcription in E. coli. This inhibition can be relieved by adding lactose or isopropyl-β-D-thiogalactopyranoside (IPTG). lac repressor encoded by lacI
   4809..4831    +  RBS            RBS: efficient ribosome binding site from bacteriophage T7 gene 10 (Olins and Rangwala, 1989)
   4839..6410    +  CDS            serS: SYS_THET2 - Experimental evidence at protein level: Swiss-Prot protein existence level 1. Catalyzes the attachment of serine to tRNA(Ser). Is also probably able to aminoacylate tRNA(Sec) with serine, to form the misacylated tRNA L-seryl-tRNA(Sec), which will be further converted into selenocysteinyl-tRNA(Sec). From Thermus thermophilus (strain ATCC BAA-163 / DSM 7039 / HB27).
   6417..6434    +  CDS            9xHis (fragment): 9xHis affinity tag
   6460..6503    +  CDS            SET1 (fragment): solubility-enhancement tag derived from T7 phage gene 10B
   6511..6558    +  terminator     T7 terminator: transcription terminator for bacteriophage T7 RNA polymerase
