[The description below was written by a language model from this plasmid's Addgene catalogue record and pLannotate feature annotations shown in this document.]
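Description:
SRS-MTBD(22/19), ux, dimer, no myc is a bacterial expression plasmid built on the pET42a backbone for producing a chimeric protein in which the microtubule-binding domain (MTBD) of mouse cytoplasmic dynein is fused to seryl-tRNA synthetase (SRS). The plasmid is maintained in E. coli through a ColE1/pBR322-type origin accompanied by the bom region and the rop gene, consistent with its low-copy listing. Selection is by kanamycin, via an aph(3')-Ia resistance gene. An f1 phage origin is also present. The catalogue gives the insert size as 6,583 bp, but this equals the full length of the sequence record and so appears to describe the whole plasmid rather than the insert alone.

Expression is driven by a T7 promoter with an adjacent lac operator and the T7 gene 10 ribosome-binding site. A plasmid-borne lacI gene supplies the repressor, so transcription requires a host providing T7 RNA polymerase and is inducible with IPTG. The annotated open reading frame of roughly 1.6 kb matches Thermus thermophilus serS. The automated annotation does not call out the dynein segment separately, although the region is longer than a synthetase alone would need and presumably contains the mouse MTBD portion. A short histidine tag fragment follows the coding region for affinity purification, and a T7 terminator closes the cassette. No GST feature, normally part of pET42a, is annotated. The name indicates a dimeric fusion lacking a myc tag, and "22/19" probably denotes a particular fusion junction or coiled-coil length variant, but the record does not define these terms or "ux". Nor does it state a specific application beyond recombinant production of the fusion protein.
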