Addgene plasmid #22390: SRS-MTBD(22/19), ux, dimer, no myc
Depositing lab: Ron Vale. Depositing organization: University of California, San Francisco (UCSF).
Backbone
  Vector backbone: pET42a
  Backbone manufacturer: EMD
  Vector type: Bacterial Expression
Growth in bacteria
  Bacterial resistance: Kanamycin, 50 μg/mL
  Growth temperature: 37°C
  Growth strain: DH5alpha
  Copy number: Low Copy
Gene/Insert
  Gene/Insert name: Seryl tRNA synthetase (SRS) – mouse cytoplasmic dynein microtubule binding domain (MTBD) fusion protein
  Species: M. musculus (mouse)
  Insert size (bp): 6583
  GenBank ID: FJ039900
  Cloning method: Restriction Enzyme
  Sequencing primers: 5′ N/A
Terms and licenses: Academic/Nonprofit Terms; Industry Terms: Not Available to Industry
How to cite: SRS-MTBD(22/19), ux, dimer, no myc was a gift from Ron Vale (Addgene plasmid # 22390 ; http://n2t.net/addgene:22390 ; RRID:Addgene_22390)
