>Addgene plasmid #22390 | SRS-MTBD(22/19), ux, dimer, no myc | addgene partial sequence | sequence record 28324 | 22390 with T7-term
CTCTTTCGGGCTTTGTTTAGCAGCCTAGGTATTAATCAATTAGTGGTGGTGGTGGTGGTGGTGGTGCTCG
AGTTAGTGGTGGTGGTGGTGGTGAGCACCTGGCTCCAGAACTTCTTTGCCCATGTACGGAATCAGAGCCT
GAGGAACACGAACACGACCATCTTGCAGTTGGTGGTTCTCCAGTAACATAGCCAGAATACGGGGAGTTGC
TAATGCGGTGTTGTTCAGGGTGTAGGCATACCGAACTCGACCCTCTGGATCACGGTACCGCAGATTAGCA
CGTCGTGCTTGCCAGTCCAACAGTGCAGAACAGGAATGCGTTTCACGATAACGCCCTTCAGAAGGCAGAT
ACACCTCGATATCCACTTGACGCCACTTACCTGGACCCATATCTCCTGTTGCCACTTCGACGAGACGATA
CGGAAGTTCCAGCAGACGTAAGATCTCTTCCGCATTCTCCAGGAGTTCTTGAAACGCACGATCTGATGCT
TCAAGGCTCGCTTCAGTCAGCACGTACTGTTCGACCTTATGGAACTGATGCACACGCATTAAACCACGGA
CGTCCTTGCCAAAAGAACCTGCTTCACTACGAAACGCCGGTGCATAGCCTGCATAACGCAGAGGCAGTGC
TTCATACGGAAGGATCTCGCCACTATGCAAAGCATTAAGAACCACTTCCGCGGTTCCAGTCAGGTAGAGA
TCCGTTTCGGCAATAGCCCAGACTTGATCACGATATGCTGGAAAGTGACCAGTACCGAGAAATGCCTTTT
CACGTGCGTAGCTCGGCAAGGTCATCGGCAAAAAGCCACGACGAGCCATGAAGTCCATAGCGAAACGTAA
CAGTGCTAATTCGTACAGTGCCAGGTCGCCTTTCAGTGCGTAAGAACGGCTTCCACTAACCTGAGAAATA
CGTGGTTCCCACCAGCCATTTTTCTCCATCAGAGCGACATGGTCTAGA
